Addgene plasmid #186746: lentiCRISPR-v2-FE-PuroR
Purpose: (Empty Backbone) Modified lentiCRISPRv2 3rd generation lentiviral backbone (Addgene Cat# 52961) containing an FE hairpin
Depositing lab: Richard Sherwood. Depositing organization: Brigham and Women's Hospital. Publication: Systematic elucidation of genetic mechanisms underlying cholesterol uptake. Hamilton MC, Fife JD, Akinci E, Yu T, Khowpinitchai B, Cha M, Barkal S, Thi TT, Yeo GHT, Barroso JPR, Francoeur MJ, Velimirovic M, Gifford DK, Lettre G, Yu H, Cassa CA, Sherwood RI. bioRxiv. 2023 Jan 10:2023.01.09.500804. doi: 10.1101/2023.01.09.500804. Preprint. PubMed 36711952.
Backbone
  Vector backbone: lentiCRISPR v2
  Modifications to backbone: Modified hairpin to FE hairpin
  Vector type: Mammalian Expression, Lentiviral
  Selectable markers: Puromycin
Growth in bacteria
  Bacterial resistance: Ampicillin, 100 μg/mL
  Growth temperature: 30°C
  Growth strain: NEB Stable
  Copy number: Unknown
Terms and licenses: Academic/Nonprofit Terms; Industry Terms: Not Available to Industry
How to cite: lentiCRISPR-v2-FE-PuroR was a gift from Richard Sherwood (Addgene plasmid # 186746 ; http://n2t.net/addgene:186746 ; RRID:Addgene_186746)
