[The description below was written by a language model from this plasmid's Addgene catalogue record and pLannotate feature annotations shown in this document.]
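Description:
lentiCRISPR-v2-FE-PuroR is an empty third-generation lentiviral CRISPR backbone derived from lentiCRISPR v2, in which the guide RNA scaffold has been changed to the "FE" hairpin variant. It is an all-in-one vector of about 14.8 kb for delivering both Streptococcus pyogenes Cas9 and a single guide RNA to mammalian cells. In bacteria it is maintained through a high-copy ColE1/pUC-type origin and ampicillin resistance; an f1 origin is also present. The backbone outside the viral region also carries an SV40/EM7-driven bleomycin/Zeocin resistance cassette, although the catalogue lists only puromycin as the mammalian selectable marker.

The viral genome is transcribed from a CMV enhancer/promoter fused to a truncated HIV-1 5' LTR. It contains the Ψ packaging signal, RRE and cPPT/CTS, and ends in a self-inactivating ΔU3 3' LTR followed by a bGH polyadenylation signal. Within it, a human U6 Pol III promoter precedes a stretch of roughly 1.8 kb and then the tracrRNA-derived scaffold. That intervening region, which the annotation software partly matches to a bacterial deoC-like sequence, is consistent with a filler to be replaced by a guide sequence during cloning, though the record does not describe it. Downstream, an EF-1α core promoter drives Cas9, followed in the same orientation by the puromycin N-acetyltransferase coding sequence. The linking element between the two is not annotated. A WPRE enhances transcript expression.

The construct serves as a recipient for individual guides or guide libraries, allowing transduced cells to be selected with puromycin. The associated publication concerns genetic mechanisms of cholesterol uptake.
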