Features (pLannotate 1.2.2; 34 found; start..end, strand, type, name):
    217..397     +  LTR            5' LTR (truncated): truncated 5' long terminal repeat (LTR) from HIV-1
    444..569     +  misc_feature   HIV-1 Ψ: packaging signal of human immunodeficiency virus type 1
    553..916     +  CDS            HIV-1 gag (fragment): gag protein from human immunodeficiency virus 1; gag
   1062..1295    +  misc_feature   RRE: The Rev response element (RRE) of HIV-1 allows for Rev-dependent mRNA export from the nucleus to the cytoplasm.
   1672..1772    +  CDS            Rev (fragment): human immunodeficiency virus 1 (HIV-1) Rev protein; rev; enhances nuclear export of unspliced and incompletely spliced viral mRNAs
   1822..1939    +  misc_feature   cPPT/CTS: central polypurine tract and central termination sequence of HIV-1
   1990..2230    +  promoter       U6 promoter: RNA polymerase III promoter for human U6 snRNA
   2416..3075    -  CDS            deoC1: DEOC1_STAAN - Also known as dra. Experimental evidence at protein level: Swiss-Prot protein existence level 1. Catalyzes a reversible aldol reaction between acetaldehyde and D-glyceraldehyde 3-phosphate to generate 2-deoxy-D-ribose 5- phosphate. From Staphylococcus aureus (strain N315).
   4011..4078    +  misc_RNA       tracrRNA (fragment): trans-activating CRISPR RNA for the Streptococcus pyogenes CRISPR/Cas9 system
   4107..4173    +  CDS            small t antigen (fragment): SV40 (simian virus 40) small t antigen
   4199..4410    +  promoter       EF-1α core promoter: core promoter for human elongation factor EF-1α
   4435..8538    +  CDS            Cas9: Cas9 (Csn1) endonuclease from the Streptococcus pyogenes Type II CRISPR/Cas system generates RNA-guided double strand breaks in DNA
   8676..9273    +  CDS            PuroR (fragment): puromycin N-acetyltransferase; pac from Streptomyces; confers resistance to puromycin
   9289..9877    +  misc_feature   WPRE: woodchuck hepatitis virus posttranscriptional regulatory element
   9928..9947    +  misc_feature   cPPT/CTS (fragment): central polypurine tract and central termination sequence of HIV-1
   9949..10182   +  LTR            3' LTR (ΔU3): self-inactivating 3' long terminal repeat (LTR) from HIV-1
  10214..10438   +  polyA_signal   bGH poly(A) signal: bovine growth hormone polyadenylation signal
  10442..10463   +  promoter       SV40 promoter (fragment): SV40 enhancer and early promoter
  10484..10912   +  rep_origin     f1 ori (sequence partly withheld): f1 bacteriophage origin of replication; arrow indicates direction of (+) strand synthesis
  10926..11255   +  promoter       SV40 promoter: SV40 enhancer and early promoter
  11303..11350   +  promoter       EM7 promoter: synthetic bacterial promoter&nbsp
  11369..11743   +  CDS            BleoR: antibiotic-binding protein; Sh ble from Streptoalloteichus hindustanus; confers resistance to bleomycin, phleomycin, and Zeocin™
  11753..11878   +  CDS            ble (fragment): BLE_KLEPN - Experimental evidence at protein level: Swiss-Prot protein existence level 1. Binding protein with a strong affinity to the bleomycin family of antibiotics. Binds to CL990; an antimitotic-antibiotic compound. From Klebsiella pneumoniae.
  11873..11994   +  polyA_signal   SV40 poly(A) signal: SV40 polyadenylation signal
  12065..12087   -  protein_bind   lac operator (fragment): The lac repressor binds to the lac operator to inhibit transcription in E. coli. This inhibition can be relieved by adding lactose or isopropyl-β-D-thiogalactopyranoside (IPTG). lac repressor encoded by lacI
  12091..12121   -  promoter       lac promoter: promoter for the E. coli lac operon
  12136..12157   -  protein_bind   CAP binding site: CAP binding activates transcription in the presence of cAMP. E. coli catabolite activator protein
  12170..12262   -  CDS            lacI (fragment): lac repressor; lacI; The lac repressor binds to the lac operator to inhibit transcription in E. coli. This inhibition can be relieved by adding lactose or isopropyl-β-D-thiogalactopyranoside (IPTG).
  12445..13033   -  rep_origin     ori: high-copy-number ColE1/pMB1/pBR322/pUC origin of replication
  13204..14064   -  CDS            AmpR: β-lactamase; bla; confers resistance to ampicillin, carbenicillin, and related antibiotics
  14065..14169   -  promoter       AmpR promoter: bla
  14228..14280   -  misc_feature   bom (fragment): basis of mobility region from pBR322
  14435..14814   +  enhancer       CMV enhancer: human cytomegalovirus immediate early enhancer
  14815..199     +  promoter       CMV promoter (across the origin): human cytomegalovirus (CMV) immediate early promoter
>Addgene plasmid #186746 | lentiCRISPR-v2-FE-PuroR | addgene full sequence | sequence record 389258 | Addgene NGS Result
TGATGCGGTTTTGGCAGTACATCAATGGGCGTGGATAGCGGTTTGACTCACGGGGATTTCCAAGTCTCCA
CCCCATTGACGTCAATGGGAGTTTGTTTTGGCACCAAAATCAACGGGACTTTCCAAAATGTCGTAACAAC
TCCGCCCCATTGACGCAAATGGGCGGTAGGCGTGTACGGTGGGAGGTCTATATAAGCAGCGCGTTTTGCC
TGTACTGGGTCTCTCTGGTTAGACCAGATCTGAGCCTGGGAGCTCTCTGGCTAACTAGGGAACCCACTGC
TTAAGCCTCAATAAAGCTTGCCTTGAGTGCTTCAAGTAGTGTGTGCCCGTCTGTTGTGTGACTCTGGTAA
CTAGAGATCCCTCAGACCCTTTTAGTCAGTGTGGAAAATCTCTAGCAGTGGCGCCCGAACAGGGACTTGA
AAGCGAAAGGGAAACCAGAGGAGCTCTCTCGACGCAGGACTCGGCTTGCTGAAGCGCGCACGGCAAGAGG
CGAGGGGCGGCGACTGGTGAGTACGCCAAAAATTTTGACTAGCGGAGGCTAGAAGGAGAGAGATGGGTGC
GAGAGCGTCAGTATTAAGCGGGGGAGAATTAGATCGCGATGGGAAAAAATTCGGTTAAGGCCAGGGGGAA
AGAAAAAATATAAATTAAAACATATAGTATGGGCAAGCAGGGAGCTAGAACGATTCGCAGTTAATCCTGG
CCTGTTAGAAACATCAGAAGGCTGTAGACAAATACTGGGACAGCTACAACCATCCCTTCAGACAGGATCA
GAAGAACTTAGATCATTATATAATACAGTAGCAACCCTCTATTGTGTGCATCAAAGGATAGAGATAAAAG
ACACCAAGGAAGCTTTAGACAAGATAGAGGAAGAGCAAAACAAAAGTAAGACCACCGCACAGCAAGCGGC
CGCTGATCTTCAGACCTGGAGGAGGAGATATGAGGGACAATTGGAGAAGTGAATTATATAAATATAAAGT
AGTAAAAATTGAACCATTAGGAGTAGCACCCACCAAGGCAAAGAGAAGAGTGGTGCAGAGAGAAAAAAGA
GCAGTGGGAATAGGAGCTTTGTTCCTTGGGTTCTTGGGAGCAGCAGGAAGCACTATGGGCGCAGCGTCAA
TGACGCTGACGGTACAGGCCAGACAATTATTGTCTGGTATAGTGCAGCAGCAGAACAATTTGCTGAGGGC
TATTGAGGCGCAACAGCATCTGTTGCAACTCACAGTCTGGGGCATCAAGCAGCTCCAGGCAAGAATCCTG
GCTGTGGAAAGATACCTAAAGGATCAACAGCTCCTGGGGATTTGGGGTTGCTCTGGAAAACTCATTTGCA
CCACTGCTGTGCCTTGGAATGCTAGTTGGAGTAATAAATCTCTGGAACAGATTTGGAATCACACGACCTG
GATGGAGTGGGACAGAGAAATTAACAATTACACAAGCTTAATACACTCCTTAATTGAAGAATCGCAAAAC
CAGCAAGAAAAGAATGAACAAGAATTATTGGAATTAGATAAATGGGCAAGTTTGTGGAATTGGTTTAACA
TAACAAATTGGCTGTGGTATATAAAATTATTCATAATGATAGTAGGAGGCTTGGTAGGTTTAAGAATAGT
TTTTGCTGTACTTTCTATAGTGAATAGAGTTAGGCAGGGATATTCACCATTATCGTTTCAGACCCACCTC
CCAACCCCGAGGGGACCCGACAGGCCCGAAGGAATAGAAGAAGAAGGTGGAGAGAGAGACAGAGACAGAT
CCATTCGATTAGTGAACGGATCGGCACTGCGTGCGCCAATTCTGCAGACAAATGGCAGTATTCATCCACA
ATTTTAAAAGAAAAGGGGGGATTGGGGGGTACAGTGCAGGGGAAAGAATAGTAGACATAATAGCAACAGA
CATACAAACTAAAGAATTACAAAAACAAATTACAAAAATTCAAAATTTTCGGGTTTATTACAGGGACAGC
AGAGATCCAGTTTGGTTAATTAAGGTACCGAGGGCCTATTTCCCATGATTCCTTCATATTTGCATATACG
ATACAAGGCTGTTAGAGAGATAATTAGAATTAATTTGACTGTAAACACAAAGATATTAGTACAAAATACG
TGACGTAGAAAGTAATAATTTCTTGGGTAGTTTGCAGTTTTAAAATTATGTTTTAAAATGGACTATCATA
TGCTTACCGTAACTTGAAAGTATTTCGATTTCTTGGCTTTATATATCTTGTGGAAAGGACGAAACACCGG
AGACGGTTGTAAATGAGCACACAAAATACACATGCTAAAATATTATATTCTATGACCTTTATAAAATCAA
CCAAAATCTTCTTTTTAATAACTTTAGTATCAATAATTAGAATTTTTATGTTCCTTTTTGCAAACTTTTA
ATAAAAATGAGCAAAATAAAAAAACGCTAGTTTTAGTAACTCGCGTTGTTTTCTTCACCTTTAATAATAG
CTACTCCACCACTTGTTCCTAAGCGGTCAGCTCCTGCTTCAATCATTTTTTGAGCATCTTCAAATGTTCT
AACTCCACCAGCTGCTTTAACTAAAGCATTGTCTTTAACAACTGACTTCATTAGTTTAACATCTTCAAAT
GTTGCACCTGATTTTGAAAATCCTGTTGATGTTTTAACAAATTCTAATCCAGCTTCAACAGCTATTTCAC
AAGCTTTCATGATTTCTTCTTTTGTTAATAAACAATTTTCCATAATACATTTAACAACATGTGATCCAGC
TGCTTTTTTTACAGCTTTCATGTCTTCTAAAACTAATTCATAATTTTTGTCTTTTAATGCACCAATATTT
AATACCATATCAATTTCTGTTGCACCATCTTTAATTGCTTCAGAAACTTCGAATGCTTTTGTAGCTGTTG
TGCATGCACCTAGAGGAAAACCTACAACATTTGTTATTCCTACATTTGTGCCTTTTAATAATTCTTTACA
ATAGCTTGTTCAATATGAATTAACACAAACTGTTGCAAAATCAAATTCAATTGCTTCATCACATAATTGT
TTAATTTCAGCTTTCGTAGCATCTTGTTTTAATAATGTGTGATCTATATATTTGTTTAGTTTCATTTTTT
CTCCTATATATTCATTTTTAATTTTAATTCTTTAATAATTTCGTCTACTTTAACTTTAGCGTTTTGAACA
GATTCACCAACACCTATAAAATAAATTTTTAGTTTAGGTTCAGTTCCACTTGGGCGAACAGCAAATCATG
ACTTATCTTCTAAATAAAATTTTAGTAAGTCTTGTCCTGGCATATTATACATTCCATCGATGTAGTCTTC
AACATTAACAACTTTAAGTCCAGCAATTTGAGTTAAGGGTGTTGCTCTCAATGATTTCATTAATGGTTCA
ATTTTTAATTTCTTTTCTTCTGGTTTAAAATTCAAGTTTAAAGTGAAAGTGTAATATGCACCCATTTCTT
TAAATAAATCTTCTAAATAGTCTACTAATGTTTTATTTTGTTTTTTATAAAATCAAGCAGCCTCTGCTAT
TAATATAGAAGCTTGTATTCCATCTTTATCTCTAGCTGAGTCATCAATTACATATCCATAACTTTCTTCA
TAAGCAAAAACAAAATTTAATCCGTTATCTTCTTCTTTAGCAATTTCTCTACCCATTCATTTAAATCCAG
TTAAAGTTTTTACAATATTAACTCCATATTTTTCATGAGCGATTCTATCACCCAAATCACTTGTTACAAA
ACTTGAATATAGAGCCGGATTTTTTGGAATGCTATTTAAGCGTTTTAGATTTGATAATTTTCAATCAATT
AAAATTGGTCCTGTTTGATTTCCATCTAATCTTACAAAATGACCATCATGTTTTATTGCCATTCCAAATC
TGTCAGCATCTGGGTCATTCATAATAATAATATCTGCATCATGTTTAATACCATATTCAAGCGGTATTTT
TCATGCAGGATCAAATTCTGGATTTGGATTTACAACATTTTTAAATGTTTCATCTTCAAATGCATCGTCT
CTGTTTAAGAGCTATGCTGGAAACAGCATAGCAAGTTTAAATAAGGCTAGTCCGTTATCAACTTGAAAAA
GTGGCACCGAGTCGGTGCTTTTTTGTTTTAGAGCCCGGGTGCAAAGATGGATAAAGTTTTAAACAGAGAG
GAATCTTTGCAGCTAATGGACCTTCTAGGTCTTGAAAGGAGTGGGAATTGGCTCCGGTGCCCGTCAGTGG
GCAGAGCGCACATCGCCCACAGTCCCCGAGAAGTTGGGGGGAGGGGTCGGCAATTGATCCGGTGCCTAGA
GAAGGTGGCGCGGGGTAAACTGGGAAAGTGATGTCGTGTACTGGCTCCGCCTTTTTCCCGAGGGTGGGGG
AGAACCGTATATAAGTGCAGTAGTCGCCGTGAACGTTCTTTTTCGCAACGGGTTTGCCGCCAGAACACAG
GACCGGTTCTAGAGCGCTGCCACCATGGACAAGAAGTACAGCATCGGCCTGGACATCGGCACCAACTCTG
TGGGCTGGGCCGTGATCACCGACGAGTACAAGGTGCCCAGCAAGAAATTCAAGGTGCTGGGCAACACCGA
CCGGCACAGCATCAAGAAGAACCTGATCGGAGCCCTGCTGTTCGACAGCGGCGAAACAGCCGAGGCCACC
CGGCTGAAGAGAACCGCCAGAAGAAGATACACCAGACGGAAGAACCGGATCTGCTATCTGCAAGAGATCT
TCAGCAACGAGATGGCCAAGGTGGACGACAGCTTCTTCCACAGACTGGAAGAGTCCTTCCTGGTGGAAGA
GGATAAGAAGCACGAGCGGCACCCCATCTTCGGCAACATCGTGGACGAGGTGGCCTACCACGAGAAGTAC
CCCACCATCTACCACCTGAGAAAGAAACTGGTGGACAGCACCGACAAGGCCGACCTGCGGCTGATCTATC
TGGCCCTGGCCCACATGATCAAGTTCCGGGGCCACTTCCTGATCGAGGGCGACCTGAACCCCGACAACAG
CGACGTGGACAAGCTGTTCATCCAGCTGGTGCAGACCTACAACCAGCTGTTCGAGGAAAACCCCATCAAC
GCCAGCGGCGTGGACGCCAAGGCCATCCTGTCTGCCAGACTGAGCAAGAGCAGACGGCTGGAAAATCTGA
TCGCCCAGCTGCCCGGCGAGAAGAAGAATGGCCTGTTCGGAAACCTGATTGCCCTGAGCCTGGGCCTGAC
CCCCAACTTCAAGAGCAACTTCGACCTGGCCGAGGATGCCAAACTGCAGCTGAGCAAGGACACCTACGAC
GACGACCTGGACAACCTGCTGGCCCAGATCGGCGACCAGTACGCCGACCTGTTTCTGGCCGCCAAGAACC
TGTCCGACGCCATCCTGCTGAGCGACATCCTGAGAGTGAACACCGAGATCACCAAGGCCCCCCTGAGCGC
CTCTATGATCAAGAGATACGACGAGCACCACCAGGACCTGACCCTGCTGAAAGCTCTCGTGCGGCAGCAG
CTGCCTGAGAAGTACAAAGAGATTTTCTTCGACCAGAGCAAGAACGGCTACGCCGGCTACATTGACGGCG
GAGCCAGCCAGGAAGAGTTCTACAAGTTCATCAAGCCCATCCTGGAAAAGATGGACGGCACCGAGGAACT
GCTCGTGAAGCTGAACAGAGAGGACCTGCTGCGGAAGCAGCGGACCTTCGACAACGGCAGCATCCCCCAC
CAGATCCACCTGGGAGAGCTGCACGCCATTCTGCGGCGGCAGGAAGATTTTTACCCATTCCTGAAGGACA
ACCGGGAAAAGATCGAGAAGATCCTGACCTTCCGCATCCCCTACTACGTGGGCCCTCTGGCCAGGGGAAA
CAGCAGATTCGCCTGGATGACCAGAAAGAGCGAGGAAACCATCACCCCCTGGAACTTCGAGGAAGTGGTG
GACAAGGGCGCTTCCGCCCAGAGCTTCATCGAGCGGATGACCAACTTCGATAAGAACCTGCCCAACGAGA
AGGTGCTGCCCAAGCACAGCCTGCTGTACGAGTACTTCACCGTGTATAACGAGCTGACCAAAGTGAAATA
CGTGACCGAGGGAATGAGAAAGCCCGCCTTCCTGAGCGGCGAGCAGAAAAAGGCCATCGTGGACCTGCTG
TTCAAGACCAACCGGAAAGTGACCGTGAAGCAGCTGAAAGAGGACTACTTCAAGAAAATCGAGTGCTTCG
ACTCCGTGGAAATCTCCGGCGTGGAAGATCGGTTCAACGCCTCCCTGGGCACATACCACGATCTGCTGAA
AATTATCAAGGACAAGGACTTCCTGGACAATGAGGAAAACGAGGACATTCTGGAAGATATCGTGCTGACC
CTGACACTGTTTGAGGACAGAGAGATGATCGAGGAACGGCTGAAAACCTATGCCCACCTGTTCGACGACA
AAGTGATGAAGCAGCTGAAGCGGCGGAGATACACCGGCTGGGGCAGGCTGAGCCGGAAGCTGATCAACGG
CATCCGGGACAAGCAGTCCGGCAAGACAATCCTGGATTTCCTGAAGTCCGACGGCTTCGCCAACAGAAAC
TTCATGCAGCTGATCCACGACGACAGCCTGACCTTTAAAGAGGACATCCAGAAAGCCCAGGTGTCCGGCC
AGGGCGATAGCCTGCACGAGCACATTGCCAATCTGGCCGGCAGCCCCGCCATTAAGAAGGGCATCCTGCA
GACAGTGAAGGTGGTGGACGAGCTCGTGAAAGTGATGGGCCGGCACAAGCCCGAGAACATCGTGATCGAA
ATGGCCAGAGAGAACCAGACCACCCAGAAGGGACAGAAGAACAGCCGCGAGAGAATGAAGCGGATCGAAG
AGGGCATCAAAGAGCTGGGCAGCCAGATCCTGAAAGAACACCCCGTGGAAAACACCCAGCTGCAGAACGA
GAAGCTGTACCTGTACTACCTGCAGAATGGGCGGGATATGTACGTGGACCAGGAACTGGACATCAACCGG
CTGTCCGACTACGATGTGGACCATATCGTGCCTCAGAGCTTTCTGAAGGACGACTCCATCGACAACAAGG
TGCTGACCAGAAGCGACAAGAACCGGGGCAAGAGCGACAACGTGCCCTCCGAAGAGGTCGTGAAGAAGAT
GAAGAACTACTGGCGGCAGCTGCTGAACGCCAAGCTGATTACCCAGAGAAAGTTCGACAATCTGACCAAG
GCCGAGAGAGGCGGCCTGAGCGAACTGGATAAGGCCGGCTTCATCAAGAGACAGCTGGTGGAAACCCGGC
AGATCACAAAGCACGTGGCACAGATCCTGGACTCCCGGATGAACACTAAGTACGACGAGAATGACAAGCT
GATCCGGGAAGTGAAAGTGATCACCCTGAAGTCCAAGCTGGTGTCCGATTTCCGGAAGGATTTCCAGTTT
TACAAAGTGCGCGAGATCAACAACTACCACCACGCCCACGACGCCTACCTGAACGCCGTCGTGGGAACCG
CCCTGATCAAAAAGTACCCTAAGCTGGAAAGCGAGTTCGTGTACGGCGACTACAAGGTGTACGACGTGCG
GAAGATGATCGCCAAGAGCGAGCAGGAAATCGGCAAGGCTACCGCCAAGTACTTCTTCTACAGCAACATC
ATGAACTTTTTCAAGACCGAGATTACCCTGGCCAACGGCGAGATCCGGAAGCGGCCTCTGATCGAGACAA
ACGGCGAAACCGGGGAGATCGTGTGGGATAAGGGCCGGGATTTTGCCACCGTGCGGAAAGTGCTGAGCAT
GCCCCAAGTGAATATCGTGAAAAAGACCGAGGTGCAGACAGGCGGCTTCAGCAAAGAGTCTATCCTGCCC
AAGAGGAACAGCGATAAGCTGATCGCCAGAAAGAAGGACTGGGACCCTAAGAAGTACGGCGGCTTCGACA
GCCCCACCGTGGCCTATTCTGTGCTGGTGGTGGCCAAAGTGGAAAAGGGCAAGTCCAAGAAACTGAAGAG
TGTGAAAGAGCTGCTGGGGATCACCATCATGGAAAGAAGCAGCTTCGAGAAGAATCCCATCGACTTTCTG
GAAGCCAAGGGCTACAAAGAAGTGAAAAAGGACCTGATCATCAAGCTGCCTAAGTACTCCCTGTTCGAGC
TGGAAAACGGCCGGAAGAGAATGCTGGCCTCTGCCGGCGAACTGCAGAAGGGAAACGAACTGGCCCTGCC
CTCCAAATATGTGAACTTCCTGTACCTGGCCAGCCACTATGAGAAGCTGAAGGGCTCCCCCGAGGATAAT
GAGCAGAAACAGCTGTTTGTGGAACAGCACAAGCACTACCTGGACGAGATCATCGAGCAGATCAGCGAGT
TCTCCAAGAGAGTGATCCTGGCCGACGCTAATCTGGACAAAGTGCTGTCCGCCTACAACAAGCACCGGGA
TAAGCCCATCAGAGAGCAGGCCGAGAATATCATCCACCTGTTTACCCTGACCAATCTGGGAGCCCCTGCC
GCCTTCAAGTACTTTGACACCACCATCGACCGGAAGAGGTACACCAGCACCAAAGAGGTGCTGGACGCCA
CCCTGATCCACCAGAGCATCACCGGCCTGTACGAGACACGGATCGACCTGTCTCAGCTGGGAGGCGACAA
GCGACCTGCCGCCACAAAGAAGGCTGGACAGGCTAAGAAGAAGAAAGATTACAAAGACGATGACGATAAG
GGATCCGGCGCAACAAACTTCTCTCTGCTGAAACAAGCCGGAGATGTCGAAGAGAATCCTGGACCGACCG
AGTACAAGCCCACGGTGCGCCTCGCCACCCGCGACGACGTCCCCAGGGCCGTACGCACCCTCGCCGCCGC
GTTCGCCGACTACCCCGCCACGCGCCACACCGTCGATCCGGACCGCCACATCGAGCGGGTCACCGAGCTG
CAAGAACTCTTCCTCACGCGCGTCGGGCTCGACATCGGCAAGGTGTGGGTCGCGGACGACGGCGCCGCGG
TGGCGGTCTGGACCACGCCGGAGAGCGTCGAAGCGGGGGCGGTGTTCGCCGAGATCGGCCCGCGCATGGC
CGAGTTGAGCGGTTCCCGGCTGGCCGCGCAGCAACAGATGGAAGGCCTCCTGGCGCCGCACCGGCCCAAG
GAGCCCGCGTGGTTCCTGGCCACCGTCGGAGTCTCGCCCGACCACCAGGGCAAGGGTCTGGGCAGCGCCG
TCGTGCTCCCCGGAGTGGAGGCGGCCGAGCGCGCCGGGGTGCCCGCCTTCCTGGAGACCTCCGCGCCCCG
CAACCTCCCCTTCTACGAGCGGCTCGGCTTCACCGTCACCGCCGACGTCGAGGTGCCCGAAGGACCGCGC
ACCTGGTGCATGACCCGCAAGCCCGGTGCCTGAACGCGTTAAGTCGACAATCAACCTCTGGATTACAAAA
TTTGTGAAAGATTGACTGGTATTCTTAACTATGTTGCTCCTTTTACGCTATGTGGATACGCTGCTTTAAT
GCCTTTGTATCATGCTATTGCTTCCCGTATGGCTTTCATTTTCTCCTCCTTGTATAAATCCTGGTTGCTG
TCTCTTTATGAGGAGTTGTGGCCCGTTGTCAGGCAACGTGGCGTGGTGTGCACTGTGTTTGCTGACGCAA
CCCCCACTGGTTGGGGCATTGCCACCACCTGTCAGCTCCTTTCCGGGACTTTCGCTTTCCCCCTCCCTAT
TGCCACGGCGGAACTCATCGCCGCCTGCCTTGCCCGCTGCTGGACAGGGGCTCGGCTGTTGGGCACTGAC
AATTCCGTGGTGTTGTCGGGGAAATCATCGTCCTTTCCTTGGCTGCTCGCCTGTGTTGCCACCTGGATTC
TGCGCGGGACGTCCTTCTGCTACGTCCCTTCGGCCCTCAATCCAGCGGACCTTCCTTCCCGCGGCCTGCT
GCCGGCTCTGCGGCCTCTTCCGCGTCTTCGCCTTCGCCCTCAGACGAGTCGGATCTCCCTTTGGGCCGCC
TCCCCGCGTCGACTTTAAGACCAATGACTTACAAGGCAGCTGTAGATCTTAGCCACTTTTTAAAAGAAAA
GGGGGGACTGGAAGGGCTAATTCACTCCCAACGAAGACAAGATCTGCTTTTTGCTTGTACTGGGTCTCTC
TGGTTAGACCAGATCTGAGCCTGGGAGCTCTCTGGCTAACTAGGGAACCCACTGCTTAAGCCTCAATAAA
GCTTGCCTTGAGTGCTTCAAGTAGTGTGTGCCCGTCTGTTGTGTGACTCTGGTAACTAGAGATCCCTCAG
ACCCTTTTAGTCAGTGTGGAAAATCTCTAGCAGGGCCCGTTTAAACCCGCTGATCAGCCTCGACTGTGCC
TTCTAGTTGCCAGCCATCTGTTGTTTGCCCCTCCCCCGTGCCTTCCTTGACCCTGGAAGGTGCCACTCCC
ACTGTCCTTTCCTAATAAAATGAGGAAATTGCATCGCATTGTCTGAGTAGGTGTCATTCTATTCTGGGGG
GTGGGGTGGGGCAGGACAGCAAGGGGGAGGATTGGGAAGACAATAGCAGGCATGCTGGGGATGCGGTGGG
CTCTATGGCTTCTGAGGCGGAAAGAACCAGCTGGGGCTCTAGGGGGTATCCCC
[124 nt withheld, positions 10484-10607]
C
[91 nt withheld, positions 10609-10699]
A
[49 nt withheld, positions 10701-10749]
CCTTTGACGTTGGAGTCCACGTTCTTT
[37 nt withheld, positions 10777-10813]
ACCCTATCTCGGTCTATTCTTTTGATTTATAAGGGATTTTGCCGATTTCGGCCTATTGGTTAAAAAATGA
GCTGATTTAACAAAAATTTAACGCGAATTAATTCTGTGGAATGTGTGTCAGTTAGGGTGTGGAAAGTCCC
CAGGCTCCCCAGCAGGCAGAAGTATGCAAAGCATGCATCTCAATTAGTCAGCAACCAGGTGTGGAAAGTC
CCCAGGCTCCCCAGCAGGCAGAAGTATGCAAAGCATGCATCTCAATTAGTCAGCAACCATAGTCCCGCCC
CTAACTCCGCCCATCCCGCCCCTAACTCCGCCCAGTTCCGCCCATTCTCCGCCCCATGGCTGACTAATTT
TTTTTATTTATGCAGAGGCCGAGGCCGCCTCTGCCTCTGAGCTATTCCAGAAGTAGTGAGGAGGCTTTTT
TGGAGGCCTAGGCTTTTGCAAAAAGCTCCCGGGAGCTTGTATATCCATTTTCGGATCTGATCAGCACGTG
TTGACAATTAATCATCGGCATAGTATATCGGCATAGTATAATACGACAAGGTGAGGAACTAAACCATGGC
CAAGTTGACCAGTGCCGTTCCGGTGCTCACCGCGCGCGACGTCGCCGGAGCGGTCGAGTTCTGGACCGAC
CGGCTCGGGTTCTCCCGGGACTTCGTGGAGGACGACTTCGCCGGTGTGGTCCGGGACGACGTGACCCTGT
TCATCAGCGCGGTCCAGGACCAGGTGGTGCCGGACAACACCCTGGCCTGGGTGTGGGTGCGCGGCCTGGA
CGAGCTGTACGCCGAGTGGTCGGAGGTCGTGTCCACGAACTTCCGGGACGCCTCCGGGCCGGCCATGACC
GAGATCGGCGAGCAGCCGTGGGGGCGGGAGTTCGCCCTGCGCGACCCGGCCGGCAACTGCGTGCACTTCG
TGGCCGAGGAGCAGGACTGACACGTGCTACGAGATTTCGATTCCACCGCCGCCTTCTATGAAAGGTTGGG
CTTCGGAATCGTTTTCCGGGACGCCGGCTGGATGATCCTCCAGCGCGGGGATCTCATGCTGGAGTTCTTC
GCCCACCCCAACTTGTTTATTGCAGCTTATAATGGTTACAAATAAAGCAATAGCATCACAAATTTCACAA
ATAAAGCATTTTTTTCACTGCATTCTAGTTGTGGTTTGTCCAAACTCATCAATGTATCTTATCATGTCTG
TATACCGTCGACCTCTAGCTAGAGCTTGGCGTAATCATGGTCATAGCTGTTTCCTGTGTGAAATTGTTAT
CCGCTCACAATTCCACACAACATACGAGCCGGAAGCATAAAGTGTAAAGCCTGGGGTGCCTAATGAGTGA
GCTAACTCACATTAATTGCGTTGCGCTCACTGCCCGCTTTCCAGTCGGGAAACCTGTCGTGCCAGCTGCA
TTAATGAATCGGCCAACGCGCGGGGAGAGGCGGTTTGCGTATTGGGCGCTCTTCCGCTTCCTCGCTCACT
GACTCGCTGCGCTCGGTCGTTCGGCTGCGGCGAGCGGTATCAGCTCACTCAAAGGCGGTAATACGGTTAT
CCACAGAATCAGGGGATAACGCAGGAAAGAACATGTGAGCAAAAGGCCAGCAAAAGGCCAGGAACCGTAA
AAAGGCCGCGTTGCTGGCGTTTTTCCATAGGCTCCGCCCCCCTGACGAGCATCACAAAAATCGACGCTCA
AGTCAGAGGTGGCGAAACCCGACAGGACTATAAAGATACCAGGCGTTTCCCCCTGGAAGCTCCCTCGTGC
GCTCTCCTGTTCCGACCCTGCCGCTTACCGGATACCTGTCCGCCTTTCTCCCTTCGGGAAGCGTGGCGCT
TTCTCATAGCTCACGCTGTAGGTATCTCAGTTCGGTGTAGGTCGTTCGCTCCAAGCTGGGCTGTGTGCAC
GAACCCCCCGTTCAGCCCGACCGCTGCGCCTTATCCGGTAACTATCGTCTTGAGTCCAACCCGGTAAGAC
ACGACTTATCGCCACTGGCAGCAGCCACTGGTAACAGGATTAGCAGAGCGAGGTATGTAGGCGGTGCTAC
AGAGTTCTTGAAGTGGTGGCCTAACTACGGCTACACTAGAAGAACAGTATTTGGTATCTGCGCTCTGCTG
AAGCCAGTTACCTTCGGAAAAAGAGTTGGTAGCTCTTGATCCGGCAAACAAACCACCGCTGGTAGCGGTG
GTTTTTTTGTTTGCAAGCAGCAGATTACGCGCAGAAAAAAAGGATCTCAAGAAGATCCTTTGATCTTTTC
TACGGGGTCTGACGCTCAGTGGAACGAAAACTCACGTTAAGGGATTTTGGTCATGAGATTATCAAAAAGG
ATCTTCACCTAGATCCTTTTAAATTAAAAATGAAGTTTTAAATCAATCTAAAGTATATATGAGTAAACTT
GGTCTGACAGTTACCAATGCTTAATCAGTGAGGCACCTATCTCAGCGATCTGTCTATTTCGTTCATCCAT
AGTTGCCTGACTCCCCGTCGTGTAGATAACTACGATACGGGAGGGCTTACCATCTGGCCCCAGTGCTGCA
ATGATACCGCGAGACCCACGCTCACCGGCTCCAGATTTATCAGCAATAAACCAGCCAGCCGGAAGGGCCG
AGCGCAGAAGTGGTCCTGCAACTTTATCCGCCTCCATCCAGTCTATTAATTGTTGCCGGGAAGCTAGAGT
AAGTAGTTCGCCAGTTAATAGTTTGCGCAACGTTGTTGCCATTGCTACAGGCATCGTGGTGTCACGCTCG
TCGTTTGGTATGGCTTCATTCAGCTCCGGTTCCCAACGATCAAGGCGAGTTACATGATCCCCCATGTTGT
GCAAAAAAGCGGTTAGCTCCTTCGGTCCTCCGATCGTTGTCAGAAGTAAGTTGGCCGCAGTGTTATCACT
CATGGTTATGGCAGCACTGCATAATTCTCTTACTGTCATGCCATCCGTAAGATGCTTTTCTGTGACTGGT
GAGTACTCAACCAAGTCATTCTGAGAATAGTGTATGCGGCGACCGAGTTGCTCTTGCCCGGCGTCAATAC
GGGATAATACCGCGCCACATAGCAGAACTTTAAAAGTGCTCATCATTGGAAAACGTTCTTCGGGGCGAAA
ACTCTCAAGGATCTTACCGCTGTTGAGATCCAGTTCGATGTAACCCACTCGTGCACCCAACTGATCTTCA
GCATCTTTTACTTTCACCAGCGTTTCTGGGTGAGCAAAAACAGGAAGGCAAAATGCCGCAAAAAAGGGAA
TAAGGGCGACACGGAAATGTTGAATACTCATACTCTTCCTTTTTCAATATTATTGAAGCATTTATCAGGG
TTATTGTCTCATGAGCGGATACATATTTGAATGTATTTAGAAAAATAAACAAATAGGGGTTCCGCGCACA
TTTCCCCGAAAAGTGCCACCTGACGTCGACGGATCGGGAGATCTCCCGATCCCCTATGGTGCACTCTCAG
TACAATCTGCTCTGATGCCGCATAGTTAAGCCAGTATCTGCTCCCTGCTTGTGTGTTGGAGGTCGCTGAG
TAGTGCGCGAGCAAAATTTAAGCTACAACAAGGCAAGGCTTGACCGACAATTGCATGAAGAATCTGCTTA
GGGTTAGGCGTTTTGCGCTGCTTCGCGATGTACGGGCCAGATATACGCGTTGACATTGATTATTGACTAG
TTATTAATAGTAATCAATTACGGGGTCATTAGTTCATAGCCCATATATGGAGTTCCGCGTTACATAACTT
ACGGTAAATGGCCCGCCTGGCTGACCGCCCAACGACCCCCGCCCATTGACGTCAATAATGACGTATGTTC
CCATAGTAACGCCAATAGGGACTTTCCATTGACGTCAATGGGTGGAGTATTTACGGTAAACTGCCCACTT
GGCAGTACATCAAGTGTATCATATGCCAAGTACGCCCCCTATTGACGTCAATGACGGTAAATGGCCCGCC
TGGCATTATGCCCAGTACATGACCTTATGGGACTTTCCTACTTGGCAGTACATCTACGTATTAGTCATCG
CTATTACCATGG
